Addgene plasmid #71399: pCAG-HDAC4 1-747
Purpose: CAG promoter, mammalian expression
Depositing lab: Bo Chen. Depositing organization: Yale University. Publication: A short N-terminal domain of HDAC4 preserves photoreceptors and restores visual function in retinitis pigmentosa. Guo X, Wang SB, Xu H, Ribic A, Mohns EJ, Zhou Y, Zhu X, Biederer T, Crair MC, Chen B. Nat Commun. 2015 Aug 14;6:8005. doi: 10.1038/ncomms9005. PubMed 26272629.
Backbone
  Vector backbone: pCAGEN
  Backbone manufacturer: Addgene plasmid #11160
  Backbone size w/o insert (bp): 4798
  Vector type: Mammalian Expression
Growth in bacteria
  Bacterial resistance: Ampicillin, 100 μg/mL
  Growth temperature: 37°C
  Growth strain: DH5alpha
  Copy number: High Copy
Gene/Insert
  Gene/Insert name: HDAC4 1-747
  Species: H. sapiens (human)
  Insert size (bp): 1400
  GenBank ID: NM_006037.3
  Entrez Gene: HDAC4 (a.k.a. AHO3, BDMR, HA6116, HD4, HDAC-4, HDAC-A, HDACA, NEDCHF, NEDCHID)
  Promoter: CAG
  Cloning method: Restriction Enzyme; 5′ cloning site EcoRI (not destroyed); 3′ cloning site NotI (not destroyed)
  Sequencing primers: 5′ pCAG-F
Terms and licenses: Academic/Nonprofit Terms; Industry Terms: Not Available to Industry
How to cite: pCAG-HDAC4 1-747 was a gift from Bo Chen (Addgene plasmid # 71399 ; http://n2t.net/addgene:71399 ; RRID:Addgene_71399)
