[The description below was written by a language model from this plasmid's Addgene catalogue record.]
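Description:
pCAG-HDAC4 1-747 is a mammalian expression plasmid built on the pCAGEN backbone (about 4.8 kb without insert). It carries a truncated fragment of human HDAC4 (histone deacetylase 4) under control of the CAG promoter, a strong synthetic promoter that combines the CMV early enhancer with chicken β-actin promoter and intron elements and gives robust, broadly active transcription in mammalian cells and tissues. The plasmid is maintained in E. coli as a high-copy construct under ampicillin selection. The record does not mention a mammalian selection marker, an epitope tag or a reporter, and no feature table is available to confirm other backbone elements such as the polyadenylation signal or the bacterial origin.

The insert, listed as about 1.4 kb and derived from the human HDAC4 reference transcript, was cloned between EcoRI and NotI sites, both of which remain intact, so the fragment can be excised or exchanged. The name "1-747" indicates a truncation starting at the N-terminus, but the record does not say whether the numbers refer to amino acids or nucleotides. The stated insert size does not match 747 codons (roughly 2.2 kb) or 747 nucleotides, so the exact boundaries should be checked against the sequence.

The associated publication concerns a short N-terminal domain of HDAC4 that preserves photoreceptors and restores visual function in a retinitis pigmentosa setting. This suggests the construct belongs to a deletion series used to map which region of HDAC4 provides that protective activity, by expressing the fragment in mammalian cells or retinal tissue.
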