>Addgene plasmid #71399 | pCAG-HDAC4 1-747 | addgene partial sequence | sequence record 132461 | pCAG-F 5'-GCAACGTGCTGGTTATTGTG-3'
TGAGCCGCCACCATGAGCTCCCAAAGCCATCCAGATGGACTTTCTGGCCGAGACCAGCCAGTGGAGCTGC
TGAATCCTGCCCGCGTGAACCACATGCCCAGCACGGTGGATGTGGCCACGGCGCTGCCTCTGCAAGTGGC
CCCCTCGGCAGTGCCCATGGACCTGCGCCTGGACCACCAGTTCTCACTGCCTGTGGCAGAGCCGGCCCTG
CGGGAGCAGCAGCTGCAGCAGGAGCTCCTGGCGCTCAAGCAGAAGCAGCAGATCCAGAGGCAGATCCTCA
TCGCTGAGTTCCAGAGGCAGCACGAGCAGCTCTCCCGGCAGCACGAGGCGCAGCTCCACGAGCACATCAA
GCAACAACAGGAAATGCTAGCTATGAAACACCAGCAGGAGCTGCTGGAACACCAGCGGAAGCTGGAGAGG
CACCGCCAGGAGCAGGAGCTGGAGAAGCAGCACCGGGAGCAGAAGCTGCAGCAGCTCAAGAACAAGGAGA
AGGGCAAAGAGAGTGCCGTGGCCAGCACAGAAGTGAAGATGAAGTTACAAGAATTTGTCCTCAATAAAAA
GAAGGCGCTGGCCCACCGGAATCTGAACCACTGCATTTCCAGCGACCCTCGCTACTGGTACGGGAAAACG
CAGCACAGTTCCCTTGACCAGAGTTCTCCACCCCAGAGCGGAGTGTCGACCTCCTATAACCACCCGGTCC
TGGGAATGTACGACGCCAAAGATGACTTCCCTCTTAGGAAAACAGCTTCT
