>Addgene plasmid #71399 | pCAG-HDAC4 1-747 | addgene partial sequence | sequence record 132462 | Bglob-pA-R 5'-ttttggcagagggaaaaaga-3'
GCCACACCAGCCACCACCTTCTGATAGGCAGCCTGCACCTGAGGAGTGCGGCCGCTCAGACGAACACGGA
GGCGAGCGAGCCTAGAAGTTTCTTACTGTCCAGTTTCTGCCGGTTGAGGGGGTTCGTGCCATACAGGAGG
GTGTGGGCTTCCGAGTGCACCGTCTGTAGCTCCTCCAGGGTGGCCTTGCGTCCGCGGATGCACTCGCATT
TGCCCCGGAGGCCCGTCTCCTGCAGGCGGGACCAGATGCTCTGGATCCTCCCGGCGTGCTCGGGGTGGCT
GCTGCTACTCCCGCAGGTGCACTGGTGCTTCAGCATCAGCGTGTCATACACGAGGCCTGTCGTGAACCTC
GGCTTGGTGGGGGGCTCCTGCACAGACACGGGGAAGGTGGCAGACGCGGGTGAGGACTGCGCCCGGGACA
GAGGCCTGTGGCCGCCGAAGGACACGGGGATGCCGGCGGCCTCCATGGACGCCTGGTAGTTCCTCAGCTG
GTGGATCCGCTGCTGCTCCAGCAGGAGGGCTTGCTGTCTGAAGAGCAGCTCCTGCTCACTGGGCTGGCGC
TGGCCCGGCTCCACCTCCCGTGGGGGCTCTGCCTCTTCCTCATCGCTCTCAATGGGCTCCTGCTTCACCT
GCACGCCGGCCTGTGCGTGCGCCTCCTTCTGCCCCGGCAGCCGGTCCAGGTAGGGCTCGTCCAGCAGAGC
CTGGTGCTCACGGAGCTCCTCCTCCGTCTCCTCCGGGTGGCTCTCCGGCTGCCGG
